>Addgene plasmid #86167 | DHFR-PP7-VP64_T2A_GFP | addgene full sequence | sequence record 171569 | Addgene NGS Result
CTTGACCGACAATTGCATGAAGAATCTGCTTAGGGTTAGGCGTTTTGCGCTGCTTCGCGATGTACGGGCC
AGATATACGCGTTGACATTGATTATTGACTAGTTATTAATAGTAATCAATTACGGGGTCATTAGTTCATA
GCCCATATATGGAGTTCCGCGTTACATAACTTACGGTAAATGGCCCGCCTGGCTGACCGCCCAACGACCC
CCGCCCATTGACGTCAATAATGACGTATGTTCCCATAGTAACGCCAATAGGGACTTTCCATTGACGTCAA
TGGGTGGAGTATTTACGGTAAACTGCCCACTTGGCAGTACATCAAGTGTATCATATGCCAAGTACGCCCC
CTATTGACGTCAATGACGGTAAATGGCCCGCCTGGCATTATGCCCAGTACATGACCTTATGGGACTTTCC
TACTTGGCAGTACATCTACGTATTAGTCATCGCTATTACCATGGTGATGCGGTTTTGGCAGTACATCAAT
GGGCGTGGATAGCGGTTTGACTCACGGGGATTTCCAAGTCTCCACCCCATTGACGTCAATGGGAGTTTGT
TTTGGCACCAAAATCAACGGGACTTTCCAAAATGTCGTAACAACTCCGCCCCATTGACGCAAATGGGCGG
TAGGCGTGTACGGTGGGAGGTCTATATAAGCAGCGCGTTTTGCCTGTACTGGGTCTCTCTGGTTAGACCA
GATCTGAGCCTGGGAGCTCTCTGGCTAACTAGGGAACCCACTGCTTAAGCCTCAATAAAGCTTGCCTTGA
GTGCTTCAAGTAGTGTGTGCCCGTCTGTTGTGTGACTCTGGTAACTAGAGATCCCTCAGACCCTTTTAGT
CAGTGTGGAAAATCTCTAGCAGTGGCGCCCGAACAGGGACTTGAAAGCGAAAGGGAAACCAGAGGAGCTC
TCTCGACGCAGGACTCGGCTTGCTGAAGCGCGCACGGCAAGAGGCGAGGGGCGGCGACTGGTGAGTACGC
CAAAAATTTTGACTAGCGGAGGCTAGAAGGAGAGAGATGGGTGCGAGAGCGTCAGTATTAAGCGGGGGAG
AATTAGATCGCGATGGGAAAAAATTCGGTTAAGGCCAGGGGGAAAGAAAAAATATAAATTAAAACATATA
GTATGGGCAAGCAGGGAGCTAGAACGATTCGCAGTTAATCCTGGCCTGTTAGAAACATCAGAAGGCTGTA
GACAAATACTGGGACAGCTACAACCATCCCTTCAGACAGGATCAGAAGAACTTAGATCATTATATAATAC
AGTAGCAACCCTCTATTGTGTGCATCAAAGGATAGAGATAAAAGACACCAAGGAAGCTTTAGACAAGATA
GAGGAAGAGCAAAACAAAAGTAAGACCACCGCACAGCAAGCGGCCGCTGATCTTCAGACCTGGAGGAGGA
GATATGAGGGACAATTGGAGAAGTGAATTATATAAATATAAAGTAGTAAAAATTGAACCATTAGGAGTAG
CACCCACCAAGGCAAAGAGAAGAGTGGTGCAGAGAGAAAAAAGAGCAGTGGGAATAGGAGCTTTGTTCCT
TGGGTTCTTGGGAGCAGCAGGAAGCACTATGGGCGCAGCGTCAATGACGCTGACGGTACAGGCCAGACAA
TTATTGTCTGGTATAGTGCAGCAGCAGAACAATTTGCTGAGGGCTATTGAGGCGCAACAGCATCTGTTGC
AACTCACAGTCTGGGGCATCAAGCAGCTCCAGGCAAGAATCCTGGCTGTGGAAAGATACCTAAAGGATCA
ACAGCTCCTGGGGATTTGGGGTTGCTCTGGAAAACTCATTTGCACCACTGCTGTGCCTTGGAATGCTAGT
TGGAGTAATAAATCTCTGGAACAGATTTGGAATCACACGACCTGGATGGAGTGGGACAGAGAAATTAACA
ATTACACAAGCTTAATACACTCCTTAATTGAAGAATCGCAAAACCAGCAAGAAAAGAATGAACAAGAATT
ATTGGAATTAGATAAATGGGCAAGTTTGTGGAATTGGTTTAACATAACAAATTGGCTGTGGTATATAAAA
TTATTCATAATGATAGTAGGAGGCTTGGTAGGTTTAAGAATAGTTTTTGCTGTACTTTCTATAGTGAATA
GAGTTAGGCAGGGATATTCACCATTATCGTTTCAGACCCACCTCCCAACCCCGAGGGGACCCGACAGGCC
CGAAGGAATAGAAGAAGAAGGTGGAGAGAGAGACAGAGACAGATCCATTCGATTAGTGAACGGATCGGCA
CTGCGTGCGCCAATTCTGCAGACAAATGGCAGTATTCATCCACAATTTTAAAAGAAAAGGGGGGATTGGG
GGGTACAGTGCAGGGGAAAGAATAGTAGACATAATAGCAACAGACATACAAACTAAAGAATTACAAAAAC
AAATTACAAAAATTCAAAATTTTCGGGTTTATTACAGGGACAGCAGAGATCCAGTTTGGTTAATTAATGC
AAAGATGGATAAAGTTTTAAACAGAGAGGAATCTTTGCAGCTAATGGACCTTCTAGGTCTTGAAAGGAGT
GGGAATTGGCTCCGGTGCCCGTCAGTGGGCAGAGCGCACATCGCCCACAGTCCCCGAGAAGTTGGGGGGA
GGGGTCGGCAATTGAACCGGTGCCTAGAGAAGGTGGCGCGGGGTAAACTGGGAAAGTGATGTCGTGTACT
GGCTCCGCCTTTTTCCCGAGGGTGGGGGAGAACCGTATATAAGTGCAGTAGTCGCCGTGAACGTTCTTTT
TCGCAACGGGTTTGCCGCCAGAACACAGGTAAGTGCCGTGTGTGGTTCCCGCGGGCCTGGCCTCTTTACG
GGTTATGGCCCTTGCGTGCCTTGAATTACTTCCACCTGGCTGCAGTACGTGATTCTTGATCCCGAGCTTC
GGGTTGGAAGTGGGTGGGAGAGTTCGAGGCCTTGCGCTTAAGGAGCCCCTTCGCCTCGTGCTTGAGTTGA
GGCCTGGCCTGGGCGCTGGGGCCGCCGCGTGCGAATCTGGTGGCACCTTCGCGCCTGTCTCGCTGCTTTC
GATAAGTCTCTAGCCATTTAAAATTTTTGATGACCTGCTGCGACGCTTTTTTTCTGGCAAGATAGTCTTG
TAAATGCGGGCCAAGATCTGCACACTGGTATTTCGGTTTTTGGGGCCGCGGGCGGCGACGGGGCCCGTGC
GTCCCAGCGCACATGTTCGGCGAGGCGGGGCCTGCGAGCGCGGCCACCGAGAATCGGACGGGGGTAGTCT
CAAGCTGGCCGGCCTGCTCTGGTGCCTGGCCTCGCGCCGCCGTGTATCGCCCCGCCCTGGGCGGCAAGGC
TGGCCCGGTCGGCACCAGTTGCGTGAGCGGAAAGATGGCCGCTTCCCGGCCCTGCTGCAGGGAGCTCAAA
ATGGAGGACGCGGCGCTCGGGAGAGCGGGCGGGTGAGTCACCCACACAAAGGAAAAGGGCCTTTCCGTCC
TCAGCCGTCGCTTCATGTGACTCCACGGAGTACCGGGCGCCGTCCAGGCACCTCGATTAGTTCTCGAGCT
TTTGGAGTACGTCGTCTTTAGGTTGGGGGGAGGGGTTTTATGCGATGGAGTTTCCCCACACTGAGTGGGT
GGAGACTGAAGTTAGGCCAGCTTGGCACTTGATGTAATTCTCCTTGGAATTTGCCCTTTTTGAGTTTGGA
TCTTGGTTCATTCTCAAGCCTCAGACAGTGGTTCAAAGTTTTTTTCTTCCATTTCAGGTGTCGTGACGTA
CGGCCACCATGATCAGTCTGATTGCGGCGTTAGCGGTAGATTACGTTATCGGCATGGAAAACGCCATGCC
GTGGAACCTGCCTGCCGATCTCGCCTGGTTTAAACGCAACACCTTAAATAAACCCGTGATTATGGGCCGC
CATACCTGGGAATCAATCGGTCGTCCGTTGCCAGGACGCAAAAATATTATCCTCAGCAGTCAACCGAGTA
CGGACGATCGCGTAACGTGGGTGAAGTCGGTGGATGAAGCCATCGCGGCGTGTGGTGACGTACCAGAAAT
CATGGTGATTGGCGGCGGTCGCGTTATTGAACAGTTCTTGCCAAAAGCGCAAAAACTGTATCTGACGCAT
ATCGACGCAGAAGTGGAAGGCGACACCCATTTCCCGGATTACGAGCCGGATGACTGGGAATCGGTATTCA
GCGAATTCCACGATGCTGATGCGCAGAACTCTCACAGCTATTGCTTTGAGATTCTGGAGCGGCGAGGTGG
AGGAGGTTCAGGAGGTGGAGGCTCTGGAGGTGGAGGCAGCTCCAAAACCATCGTTCTTTCGGTCGGCGAG
GCTACTCGCACTCTGACTGAGATCCAGTCCACCGCAGACCGTCAGATCTTCGAAGAGAAGGTCGGGCCTC
TGGTGGGTCGGCTGCGCCTCACGGCTTCGCTCCGTCAAAACGGAGCCAAGACCGCGTATCGCGTCAACCT
AAAACTGGATCAGGCGGACGTCGTTGATTCCGGACTTCCGAAAGTGCGCTACACTCAGGTATGGTCGCAC
GACGTGACAATCGTTGCGAATAGCACCGAGGCCTCGCGCAAATCGTTGTACGATTTGACCAAGTCCCTCG
TCGCGACCTCGCAGGTCGAAGATCTTGTCGTCAACCTTGTGCCGCTGGGCCGTAGCGCTGGAGGAGGTGG
AAGCGGAGGAGGAGGAAGCGGAGGAGGAGGTAGCGGACCTAAGAAAAAGAGGAAGGTGGCGGCCGCTGGA
TCCGGACGGGCTGACGCATTGGACGATTTTGATCTGGATATGCTGGGAAGTGACGCCCTCGATGATTTTG
ACCTTGACATGCTTGGTTCGGATGCCCTTGATGACTTTGACCTCGACATGCTCGGCAGTGACGCCCTTGA
TGATTTCGACCTGGACATGCTGATTAACGCTAGCGGCAGTGGAGAGGGCAGAGGAAGTCTGCTAACATGC
GGTGACGTCGAGGAGAATCCTGGCCCAGTGAGCAAGGGCGAGGAGCTGTTCACCGGGGTGGTGCCCATCC
TGGTCGAGCTGGACGGCGACGTAAACGGCCACAAGTTCAGCGTGTCCGGCGAGGGCGAGGGCGATGCCAC
CTACGGCAAGCTGACCCTGAAGTTCATCTGCACCACCGGCAAGCTGCCCGTGCCCTGGCCCACCCTCGTG
ACCACCCTGACCTACGGCGTGCAGTGCTTCAGCCGCTACCCCGACCACATGAAGCAGCACGACTTCTTCA
AGTCCGCCATGCCCGAAGGCTACGTCCAGGAGCGCACCATCTTCTTCAAGGACGACGGCAACTACAAGAC
CCGCGCCGAGGTGAAGTTCGAGGGCGACACCCTGGTGAACCGCATCGAGCTGAAGGGCATCGACTTCAAG
GAGGACGGCAACATCCTGGGGCACAAGCTGGAGTACAACTACAACAGCCACAACGTCTATATCATGGCCG
ACAAGCAGAAGAACGGCATCAAGGTGAACTTCAAGATCCGCCACAACATCGAGGACGGCAGCGTGCAGCT
CGCCGACCACTACCAGCAGAACACCCCCATCGGCGACGGCCCCGTGCTGCTGCCCGACAACCACTACCTG
AGCACCCAGTCCGCCCTGAGCAAAGACCCCAACGAGAAGCGCGATCACATGGTCCTGCTGGAGTTCGTGA
CCGCCGCCGGGATCACTCTCGGCATGGACGAGCTGTACAAGTAAGAATTCGATATCAAGCTTATCGATAA
TCAACCTCTGGATTACAAAATTTGTGAAAGATTGACTGGTATTCTTAACTATGTTGCTCCTTTTACGCTA
TGTGGATACGCTGCTTTAATGCCTTTGTATCATGCTATTGCTTCCCGTATGGCTTTCATTTTCTCCTCCT
TGTATAAATCCTGGTTGCTGTCTCTTTATGAGGAGTTGTGGCCCGTTGTCAGGCAACGTGGCGTGGTGTG
CACTGTGTTTGCTGACGCAACCCCCACTGGTTGGGGCATTGCCACCACCTGTCAGCTCCTTTCCGGGACT
TTCGCTTTCCCCCTCCCTATTGCCACGGCGGAACTCATCGCCGCCTGCCTTGCCCGCTGCTGGACAGGGG
CTCGGCTGTTGGGCACTGACAATTCCGTGGTGTTGTCGGGGAAATCATCGTCCTTTCCTTGGCTGCTCGC
CTGTGTTGCCACCTGGATTCTGCGCGGGACGTCCTTCTGCTACGTCCCTTCGGCCCTCAATCCAGCGGAC
CTTCCTTCCCGCGGCCTGCTGCCGGCTCTGCGGCCTCTTCCGCGTCTTCGCCTTCGCCCTCAGACGAGTC
GGATCTCCCTTTGGGCCGCCTCCCCGCATCGATACCGTCGACCTCGAGACCTAGAAAAACATGGAGCAAT
CACAAGTAGCAATACAGCAGCTACCAATGCTGATTGTGCCTGGCTAGAAGCACAAGAGGAGGAGGAGGTG
GGTTTTCCAGTCACACCTCAGGTACCTTTAAGACCAATGACTTACAAGGCAGCTGTAGATCTTAGCCACT
TTTTAAAAGAAAAGGGGGGACTGGAAGGGCTAATTCACTCCCAACGAAGACAAGATATCCTTGATCTGTG
GATCTACCACACACAAGGCTACTTCCCTGATTGGCAGAACTACACACCAGGGCCAGGGATCAGATATCCA
CTGACCTTTGGATGGTGCTACAAGCTAGTACCAGTTGAGCAAGAGAAGGTAGAAGAAGCCAATGAAGGAG
AGAACACCCGCTTGTTACACCCTGTGAGCCTGCATGGGATGGATGACCCGGAGAGAGAAGTATTAGAGTG
GAGGTTTGACAGCCGCCTAGCATTTCATCACATGGCCCGAGAGCTGCATCCGGACTGTACTGGGTCTCTC
TGGTTAGACCAGATCTGAGCCTGGGAGCTCTCTGGCTAACTAGGGAACCCACTGCTTAAGCCTCAATAAA
GCTTGCCTTGAGTGCTTCAAGTAGTGTGTGCCCGTCTGTTGTGTGACTCTGGTAACTAGAGATCCCTCAG
ACCCTTTTAGTCAGTGTGGAAAATCTCTAGCAGGGCCCGTTTAAACCCGCTGATCAGCCTCGACTGTGCC
TTCTAGTTGCCAGCCATCTGTTGTTTGCCCCTCCCCCGTGCCTTCCTTGACCCTGGAAGGTGCCACTCCC
ACTGTCCTTTCCTAATAAAATGAGGAAATTGCATCGCATTGTCTGAGTAGGTGTCATTCTATTCTGGGGG
GTGGGGTGGGGCAGGACAGCAAGGGGGAGGATTGGGAAGACAATAGCAGGCATGCTGGGGATGCGGTGGG
CTCTATGGCTTCTGAGGCGGAAAGAACCAGCTGGGGCTCTAGGGGGTATCCCC
[124 nt withheld, positions 7264-7387]
C
[91 nt withheld, positions 7389-7479]
A
[49 nt withheld, positions 7481-7529]
CCTTTGACGTTGGAGTCCACGTTCTTT
[37 nt withheld, positions 7557-7593]
ACCCTATCTCGGTCTATTCTTTTGATTTATAAGGGATTTTGCCGATTTCGGCCTATTGGTTAAAAAATGA
GCTGATTTAACAAAAATTTAACGCGAATTAATTCTGTGGAATGTGTGTCAGTTAGGGTGTGGAAAGTCCC
CAGGCTCCCCAGCAGGCAGAAGTATGCAAAGCATGCATCTCAATTAGTCAGCAACCAGGTGTGGAAAGTC
CCCAGGCTCCCCAGCAGGCAGAAGTATGCAAAGCATGCATCTCAATTAGTCAGCAACCATAGTCCCGCCC
CTAACTCCGCCCATCCCGCCCCTAACTCCGCCCAGTTCCGCCCATTCTCCGCCCCATGGCTGACTAATTT
TTTTTATTTATGCAGAGGCCGAGGCCGCCTCTGCCTCTGAGCTATTCCAGAAGTAGTGAGGAGGCTTTTT
TGGAGGCCTAGGCTTTTGCAAAAAGCTCCCGGGAGCTTGTATATCCATTTTCGGATCTGATCAGCACGTG
TTGACAATTAATCATCGGCATAGTATATCGGCATAGTATAATACGACAAGGTGAGGAACTAAACCATGGC
CAAGTTGACCAGTGCCGTTCCGGTGCTCACCGCGCGCGACGTCGCCGGAGCGGTCGAGTTCTGGACCGAC
CGGCTCGGGTTCTCCCGGGACTTCGTGGAGGACGACTTCGCCGGTGTGGTCCGGGACGACGTGACCCTGT
TCATCAGCGCGGTCCAGGACCAGGTGGTGCCGGACAACACCCTGGCCTGGGTGTGGGTGCGCGGCCTGGA
CGAGCTGTACGCCGAGTGGTCGGAGGTCGTGTCCACGAACTTCCGGGACGCCTCCGGGCCGGCCATGACC
GAGATCGGCGAGCAGCCGTGGGGGCGGGAGTTCGCCCTGCGCGACCCGGCCGGCAACTGCGTGCACTTCG
TGGCCGAGGAGCAGGACTGACACGTGCTACGAGATTTCGATTCCACCGCCGCCTTCTATGAAAGGTTGGG
CTTCGGAATCGTTTTCCGGGACGCCGGCTGGATGATCCTCCAGCGCGGGGATCTCATGCTGGAGTTCTTC
GCCCACCCCAACTTGTTTATTGCAGCTTATAATGGTTACAAATAAAGCAATAGCATCACAAATTTCACAA
ATAAAGCATTTTTTTCACTGCATTCTAGTTGTGGTTTGTCCAAACTCATCAATGTATCTTATCATGTCTG
TATACCGTCGACCTCTAGCTAGAGCTTGGCGTAATCATGGTCATAGCTGTTTCCTGTGTGAAATTGTTAT
CCGCTCACAATTCCACACAACATACGAGCCGGAAGCATAAAGTGTAAAGCCTGGGGTGCCTAATGAGTGA
GCTAACTCACATTAATTGCGTTGCGCTCACTGCCCGCTTTCCAGTCGGGAAACCTGTCGTGCCAGCTGCA
TTAATGAATCGGCCAACGCGCGGGGAGAGGCGGTTTGCGTATTGGGCGCTCTTCCGCTTCCTCGCTCACT
GACTCGCTGCGCTCGGTCGTTCGGCTGCGGCGAGCGGTATCAGCTCACTCAAAGGCGGTAATACGGTTAT
CCACAGAATCAGGGGATAACGCAGGAAAGAACATGTGAGCAAAAGGCCAGCAAAAGGCCAGGAACCGTAA
AAAGGCCGCGTTGCTGGCGTTTTTCCATAGGCTCCGCCCCCCTGACGAGCATCACAAAAATCGACGCTCA
AGTCAGAGGTGGCGAAACCCGACAGGACTATAAAGATACCAGGCGTTTCCCCCTGGAAGCTCCCTCGTGC
GCTCTCCTGTTCCGACCCTGCCGCTTACCGGATACCTGTCCGCCTTTCTCCCTTCGGGAAGCGTGGCGCT
TTCTCATAGCTCACGCTGTAGGTATCTCAGTTCGGTGTAGGTCGTTCGCTCCAAGCTGGGCTGTGTGCAC
GAACCCCCCGTTCAGCCCGACCGCTGCGCCTTATCCGGTAACTATCGTCTTGAGTCCAACCCGGTAAGAC
ACGACTTATCGCCACTGGCAGCAGCCACTGGTAACAGGATTAGCAGAGCGAGGTATGTAGGCGGTGCTAC
AGAGTTCTTGAAGTGGTGGCCTAACTACGGCTACACTAGAAGAACAGTATTTGGTATCTGCGCTCTGCTG
AAGCCAGTTACCTTCGGAAAAAGAGTTGGTAGCTCTTGATCCGGCAAACAAACCACCGCTGGTAGCGGTG
GTTTTTTTGTTTGCAAGCAGCAGATTACGCGCAGAAAAAAAGGATCTCAAGAAGATCCTTTGATCTTTTC
TACGGGGTCTGACGCTCAGTGGAACGAAAACTCACGTTAAGGGATTTTGGTCATGAGATTATCAAAAAGG
ATCTTCACCTAGATCCTTTTAAATTAAAAATGAAGTTTTAAATCAATCTAAAGTATATATGAGTAAACTT
GGTCTGACAGTTACCAATGCTTAATCAGTGAGGCACCTATCTCAGCGATCTGTCTATTTCGTTCATCCAT
AGTTGCCTGACTCCCCGTCGTGTAGATAACTACGATACGGGAGGGCTTACCATCTGGCCCCAGTGCTGCA
ATGATACCGCGAGACCCACGCTCACCGGCTCCAGATTTATCAGCAATAAACCAGCCAGCCGGAAGGGCCG
AGCGCAGAAGTGGTCCTGCAACTTTATCCGCCTCCATCCAGTCTATTAATTGTTGCCGGGAAGCTAGAGT
AAGTAGTTCGCCAGTTAATAGTTTGCGCAACGTTGTTGCCATTGCTACAGGCATCGTGGTGTCACGCTCG
TCGTTTGGTATGGCTTCATTCAGCTCCGGTTCCCAACGATCAAGGCGAGTTACATGATCCCCCATGTTGT
GCAAAAAAGCGGTTAGCTCCTTCGGTCCTCCGATCGTTGTCAGAAGTAAGTTGGCCGCAGTGTTATCACT
CATGGTTATGGCAGCACTGCATAATTCTCTTACTGTCATGCCATCCGTAAGATGCTTTTCTGTGACTGGT
GAGTACTCAACCAAGTCATTCTGAGAATAGTGTATGCGGCGACCGAGTTGCTCTTGCCCGGCGTCAATAC
GGGATAATACCGCGCCACATAGCAGAACTTTAAAAGTGCTCATCATTGGAAAACGTTCTTCGGGGCGAAA
ACTCTCAAGGATCTTACCGCTGTTGAGATCCAGTTCGATGTAACCCACTCGTGCACCCAACTGATCTTCA
GCATCTTTTACTTTCACCAGCGTTTCTGGGTGAGCAAAAACAGGAAGGCAAAATGCCGCAAAAAAGGGAA
TAAGGGCGACACGGAAATGTTGAATACTCATACTCTTCCTTTTTCAATATTATTGAAGCATTTATCAGGG
TTATTGTCTCATGAGCGGATACATATTTGAATGTATTTAGAAAAATAAACAAATAGGGGTTCCGCGCACA
TTTCCCCGAAAAGTGCCACCTGACGTCGACGGATCGGGAGATCTCCCGATCCCCTATGGTGCACTCTCAG
TACAATCTGCTCTGATGCCGCATAGTTAAGCCAGTATCTGCTCCCTGCTTGTGTGTTGGAGGTCGCTGAG
TAGTGCGCGAGCAAAATTTAAGCTACAACAAGGCAAGG
Features (pLannotate 1.2.2; 33 found; start..end, strand, type, name):
     84..463     +  enhancer       CMV enhancer: human cytomegalovirus immediate early enhancer
    464..663     +  promoter       CMV promoter: human cytomegalovirus (CMV) immediate early promoter
    681..861     +  LTR            5' LTR (truncated): truncated 5' long terminal repeat (LTR) from HIV-1
    908..1033    +  misc_feature   HIV-1 Ψ: packaging signal of human immunodeficiency virus type 1
   1017..1380    +  CDS            HIV-1 gag (fragment): gag protein from human immunodeficiency virus 1; gag
   1526..1759    +  misc_feature   RRE: The Rev response element (RRE) of HIV-1 allows for Rev-dependent mRNA export from the nucleus to the cytoplasm.
   2136..2236    +  CDS            Rev (fragment): human immunodeficiency virus 1 (HIV-1) Rev protein; rev; enhances nuclear export of unspliced and incompletely spliced viral mRNAs
   2286..2403    +  misc_feature   cPPT/CTS: central polypurine tract and central termination sequence of HIV-1
   2455..2521    +  CDS            small t antigen (fragment): SV40 (simian virus 40) small t antigen
   2528..3706    +  promoter       EF-1α promoter: strong constitutive promoter for human elongation factor EF-1α
   3719..4194    +  CDS            ecDHFR (fragment): E. coli dihydrofolate reductase; folA
   4241..4603    +  CDS            COAT_BPPP7: Experimental evidence at protein level: Swiss-Prot protein existence level 1. Forms the phage shell; binds to the phage RNA. From Pseudomonas phage PP7 (Bacteriophage PP7).
   4928..5644    +  CDS            EGFP: the original enhanced GFP (Yang et al., 1996) mammalian codon-optimized
   5645..5669    +  misc_feature   MCS (fragment): pBluescript multiple cloning site
   5669..6257    +  misc_feature   WPRE: woodchuck hepatitis virus posttranscriptional regulatory element
   6194..6775    +  CDS            nef (fragment): NEF_HV1H2 - Experimental evidence at protein level: Swiss-Prot protein existence level 1. Extracellular Nef protein targets CD4(+) T-lymphocytes for apoptosis by interacting with CXCR4 surface receptors. From Human immunodeficiency virus type 1 group M subtype B (isolate HXB2) (HIV-1).
   6782..6962    +  LTR            5' LTR (truncated): truncated 5' long terminal repeat (LTR) from HIV-1
   6994..7218    +  polyA_signal   bGH poly(A) signal: bovine growth hormone polyadenylation signal
   7222..7243    +  promoter       SV40 promoter (fragment): SV40 enhancer and early promoter
   7264..7692    +  rep_origin     f1 ori (sequence partly withheld): f1 bacteriophage origin of replication; arrow indicates direction of (+) strand synthesis
   7706..8035    +  promoter       SV40 promoter: SV40 enhancer and early promoter
   8083..8130    +  promoter       EM7 promoter: synthetic bacterial promoter&nbsp
   8149..8523    +  CDS            BleoR: antibiotic-binding protein; Sh ble from Streptoalloteichus hindustanus; confers resistance to bleomycin, phleomycin, and Zeocin™
   8533..8658    +  CDS            ble (fragment): BLE_KLEPN - Experimental evidence at protein level: Swiss-Prot protein existence level 1. Binding protein with a strong affinity to the bleomycin family of antibiotics. Binds to CL990; an antimitotic-antibiotic compound. From Klebsiella pneumoniae.
   8653..8774    +  polyA_signal   SV40 poly(A) signal: SV40 polyadenylation signal
   8845..8867    -  protein_bind   lac operator (fragment): The lac repressor binds to the lac operator to inhibit transcription in E. coli. This inhibition can be relieved by adding lactose or isopropyl-β-D-thiogalactopyranoside (IPTG). lac repressor encoded by lacI
   8871..8901    -  promoter       lac promoter: promoter for the E. coli lac operon
   8916..8937    -  protein_bind   CAP binding site: CAP binding activates transcription in the presence of cAMP. E. coli catabolite activator protein
   8950..9042    -  CDS            lacI (fragment): lac repressor; lacI; The lac repressor binds to the lac operator to inhibit transcription in E. coli. This inhibition can be relieved by adding lactose or isopropyl-β-D-thiogalactopyranoside (IPTG).
   9225..9813    -  rep_origin     ori: high-copy-number ColE1/pMB1/pBR322/pUC origin of replication
   9984..10844   -  CDS            AmpR: β-lactamase; bla; confers resistance to ampicillin, carbenicillin, and related antibiotics
  10845..10949   -  promoter       AmpR promoter: bla
  11008..11060   -  misc_feature   bom (fragment): basis of mobility region from pBR322
