[The description below was written by a language model from this plasmid's Addgene catalogue record and pLannotate feature annotations shown in this document.]
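Description:
DHFR-PP7-VP64_T2A_GFP is a lentiviral transfer plasmid of about 11.1 kb, built on a pLenti backbone, for expression in mammalian cells of a chemically controllable transcriptional activator used with CRISPR-Cas9 systems. It is propagated in E. coli through a high-copy ColE1/pUC-type origin with ampicillin resistance, and it also carries an f1 origin. Outside the viral region, an SV40/EM7-driven bleomycin/Zeocin resistance cassette is annotated, although the catalogue lists only GFP fluorescence as the marker for mammalian cells. The viral portion has a CMV enhancer/promoter fused to a truncated HIV-1 5' LTR to drive genomic RNA production in packaging cells. This is followed by the Ψ packaging signal with a gag fragment, the RRE for Rev-dependent nuclear export, the cPPT/CTS, a WPRE downstream of the payload, and a second truncated LTR followed by a bGH polyadenylation signal.

The payload is a single open reading frame driven by the EF-1α promoter. An N-terminal destabilising domain derived from E. coli dihydrofolate reductase is fused to the PP7 bacteriophage coat protein, which binds its cognate RNA hairpin, and then to the VP64 activation domain. VP64 and the T2A peptide are named in the catalogue but were not called by the automated annotation; they presumably lie in the unannotated stretch between the PP7 coat and EGFP coding sequences. The T2A peptide releases EGFP as a separate protein, marking transduced or transfected cells. DHFR destabilising domains generally cause degradation of the fusion protein unless a stabilising small-molecule ligand such as trimethoprim is present. Activator levels can therefore be tuned chemically, which fits the associated publication on multidimensional chemical control of CRISPR-Cas9. The record does not describe the partner guide RNA or Cas9 components.
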