Addgene plasmid #86167: DHFR-PP7-VP64_T2A_GFP
Purpose: Expresses PP7-VP64 fused to DHFR domain on N-terminus in mammalian cells
Depositing lab: Amit Choudhary. Depositing organization: Broad Institute. Publication: Multidimensional chemical control of CRISPR-Cas9. Maji B, Moore CL, Zetsche B, Volz SE, Zhang F, Shoulders MD, Choudhary A. Nat Chem Biol. 2017 Jan;13(1):9-11. doi: 10.1038/nchembio.2224. Epub 2016 Oct 31. PubMed 27820801.
Backbone
  Vector backbone: plenti
  Backbone size w/o insert (bp): 9204
  Total vector size (bp): 11130
  Vector type: Mammalian Expression, Lentiviral, CRISPR
  Selectable markers: GFP fluorescence
Growth in bacteria
  Bacterial resistance: Ampicillin, 100 μg/mL
  Growth temperature: 37°C
  Growth strain: NEB Stable
  Copy number: Unknown
Gene/Insert
  Gene/Insert name: DHFR-PP7-VP64_T2A_GFP
  Insert size (bp): 1926
  Promoter: EF1a
  Tag / fusion protein: Destabilized domain (N-terminus version) of E.coli dihydrofolate reductase (N terminal on insert); T2A-GFP (C terminal on insert)
  Cloning method: Gibson Cloning
  Sequencing primers: 5′ atttgccctttttgagtttgga
Terms and licenses: Academic/Nonprofit Terms; Industry Terms: Not Available to Industry
How to cite: DHFR-PP7-VP64_T2A_GFP was a gift from Amit Choudhary (Addgene plasmid # 86167 ; http://n2t.net/addgene:86167 ; RRID:Addgene_86167)
